Addgene plasmid #73230: AKAP13
Purpose: Bacterial expression for structure determination; may not be full ORF
Depositing lab: Nicola Burgess-Brown. Depositing organization: University of Oxford.
Backbone
  Vector backbone: pNIC28-Bsa4
  Backbone manufacturer: SGC, Addgene Plasmid #26103
  Vector type: Bacterial Expression
Growth in bacteria
  Bacterial resistance: Kanamycin, 50 μg/mL
  Growth temperature: 37°C
  Growth strain: DH5alpha
  Copy number: Low Copy
Gene/Insert
  Gene/Insert name: AKAP13 (alt names: AKAP13A-c014; gi|31563330)
  Species: H. sapiens (human)
  Insert size (bp): 1210
  Mutation: pfam00621:RhoGEF 2002-2193, pfam00169:PH 2236-2336
  Entrez Gene: AKAP13 (a.k.a. AKAP-13, AKAP-Lbc, ARHGEF13, BRX, HA-3, Ht31, LBC, PRKA13, PROTO-LB, PROTO-LBC, c-lbc, p47)
  Promoter: T7
  Tag / fusion protein: His-6-TEV (N terminal on backbone)
  Cloning method: Ligation Independent Cloning
  Sequencing primers: 5′ T7; 3′ T7 terminal
Terms and licenses: Academic/Nonprofit Terms; Industry Terms: Not Available to Industry
Depositor comments: Use BL21(DE3)-R3-pRARE2 for protein expression. See also 4D0N: http://www.thesgc.org/structures/4D0N
How to cite: AKAP13 was a gift from Nicola Burgess-Brown (Addgene plasmid # 73230 ; http://n2t.net/addgene:73230 ; RRID:Addgene_73230)
