[The description below was written by a language model from this plasmid's Addgene catalogue record.]
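Description:
AKAP13 is a bacterial expression plasmid built on the pNIC28-Bsa4 backbone, a structural-genomics vector designed for ligation-independent cloning. It is propagated in E. coli as a low-copy plasmid under kanamycin selection. The record does not include a feature table, so the origin of replication and other backbone elements are not itemised here.

The insert is an approximately 1.2 kb fragment of human AKAP13 (also known as AKAP-Lbc, ARHGEF13 or the Lbc proto-oncogene), a large A-kinase anchoring protein that also acts as a Rho guanine nucleotide exchange factor. The construct is not the full open reading frame. The domain annotations place a RhoGEF (Dbl homology) domain at roughly residues 2002–2193 and a pleckstrin homology domain at roughly residues 2236–2336, which indicates that the fragment was designed around this tandem catalytic module, although its exact boundaries are not stated. Expression is driven by a T7 promoter, so protein production requires a host supplying T7 RNA polymerase, such as a DE3 lysogen. The depositor recommends a BL21(DE3) derivative carrying a rare-codon tRNA plasmid. The backbone contributes an N-terminal hexahistidine tag followed by a TEV protease cleavage site, which allows immobilised metal affinity purification and then removal of the tag.

The stated purpose is recombinant protein production for structure determination, and the depositor comments point to an associated deposited structure. The plasmid suits the preparation of purified AKAP13 GEF-domain protein for crystallography and for biochemical or biophysical studies.
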