>Addgene plasmid #73230 | AKAP13 | depositor partial sequence | sequence record 134744 | insert
ATGCACCATCATCATCATCATTCTTCTGGTGTAGATCTGGGTACCGAGAACCTGTACTTCCAATCCATGT
CCAAACAGCTGGAAGCAGAGTCTTGGAGTCGGATAATAGACAGCAAGTTTCTAAAACAGCAAAAGAAAGA
TGTGGTCAAACGGCAAGAAGTAATATATGAGTTGATGCAGACAGAGTTTCATCATGTCCGCACTCTCAAG
ATCATGAGTGGTGTGTACAGCCAGGGGATGATGGCGGATCTGCTTTTTGAGCAGCAGATGGTAGAAAAGC
TGTTCCCCTGTTTGGATGAGCTGATCAGTATCCATAGCCAATTCTTCCAGAGGATTCTGGAGCGGAAGAA
GGAGTCTCTGGTGGATAAAAGTGAAAAGAACTTTCTCATCAAGAGGATAGGGGATGTGCTTGTAAATCAG
TTTTCAGGTGAGAATGCAGAACGTTTAAAGAAGACATATGGCAAGTTTTGTGGGCAACATAACCAGTCTG
TAAACTACTTCAAAGACCTTTATGCCAAGGATAAGCGTTTTCAAGCCTTTGTAAAGAAGAAGATGAGCAG
TTCAGTTGTTAGAAGGCTTGGAATTCCAGAGTGCATATTGCTTGTAACTCAGCGGATTACCAAGTACCCA
GTTTTATTCCAAAGAATATTGCAGTGTACCAAAGACAATGAAGTGGAGCAGGAAGATCTAGCACAGTCCT
TGAGCCTGGTGAAGGATGTGATTGGAGCTGTAGACAGCAAAGTGGCAAGTTATGAAAAGAAAGTGCGTCT
CAATGAGATTTATACAAAGACAGATAGCAAGTCAATCATGAGGATGAAGAGTGGTCAGATGTTTGCCAAG
GAAGATTTGAAACGGAAGAAGCTTGTACGTGATGGGAGTGTGTTTCTGAAGAATGCAGCAGGAAGGTTGA
AAGAGGTTCAAGCAGTTCTTCTCACTGACATTTTAGTTTTCCTTCAAGAAAAAGACCAGAAGTACATCTT
TGCATCATTGGACCAGAAGTCAACAGTGATCTCTTTAAAGAAGCTGATTGTGAGAGAAGTGGCACATGAG
GAGAAAGGTTTATTCCTGATCAGCATGGGGATGACAGATCCAGAGATGGTAGAAGTCCATGCCAGCTCCA
AAGAGGAACGAAACAGCTGGATTCAGATCATTCAGGACACAATCAACACCCTGAACAGAGATTGACAGTA
AAGGTGGATACGGATCCGAA
