>Addgene plasmid #73230 | AKAP13 | addgene partial sequence | sequence record 142172 | T7term 5'-GCTAGTTATTGCTCAGCGG-3'
GGGCTTTGTTAGCAGCCGGGATCTCAGTGGTGGTGGTGGTGGTGCTCGAGTGCGGCCGCAAGCTTGTCGA
CGGAGCTCGAATTCGGATCCGTATCCACCTTTACTGTCAATCTCTGTTCAGGGTGTTGATTGTGTCCTGA
ATGATCTGAATCCAGCTGTTTCGTTCCTCTTTGGAGCTGGCATGGACTTCTACCATCTCTGGATCTGTCA
TCCCCATGCTGATCAGGAATAAACCTTTCTCCTCATGTGCCACTTCTCTCACAATCAGCTTCTTTAAAGA
GATCACTGTTGACTTCTGGTCCAATGATGCAAAGATGTACTTCTGGTCTTTTTCTTGAAGGAAAACTAAA
ATGTCAGTGAGAAGAACTGCTTGAACCTCTTTCAACCTTCCTGCTGCATTCTTCAGAAACACACTCCCAT
CACGTACAAGCTTCTTCCGTTTCAAATCTTCCTTGGCAAACATCTGACCACTCTTCATCCTCATGATTGA
CTTGCTATCTGTCTTTGTATAAATCTCATTGAGACGCACTTTCTTTTCATAACTTGCCACTTTGCTGTCT
ACAGCTCCAATCACATCCTTCACCAGGCTCAAGGACTGTGCTAGATCTTCCTGCTCCACTTCATTGTCTT
TGGTACACTGCAATATTCTTTGGAATAAAACTGGGTACTTGGTAATCCGCTGAGTTACAAGCAATATGCA
CTCTGGAATTCCAAGCCTTCTAACAACTGAACTGCTCAT
