>Addgene plasmid #73230 | AKAP13 | addgene partial sequence | sequence record 145657 | T7 5'-TAATACGACTCACTATAGGG-3'
ACTTTAAGAAGGAGATATACATATGCACCATCATCATCATCATTCTTCTGGTGTAGATCTGGGTACCGAG
AACCTGTACTTCCAATCCATGTCCAAACAGCTGGAAGCAGAGTCTTGGAGTCGGATAATAGACAGCAAGT
TTCTAAAACAGCAAAAGAAAGATGTGGTCAAACGGCAAGAAGTAATATATGAGTTGATGCAGACAGAGTT
TCATCATGTCCGCACTCTCAAGATCATGAGTGGTGTGTACAGCCAGGGGATGATGGCGGATCTGCTTTTT
GAGCAGCAGATGGTAGAAAAGCTGTTCCCCTGTTTGGATGAGCTGATCAGTATCCATAGCCAATTCTTCC
AGAGGATTCTGGAGCGGAAGAAGGAGTCTCTGGTGGATAAAAGTGAAAAGAACTTTCTCATCAAGAGGAT
AGGGGATGTGCTTGTAAATCAGTTTTCAGGTGAGAATGCAGAACGTTTAAAGAAGACATATGGCAAGTTT
TGTGGGCAACATAACCAGTCTGTAAACTACTTCAAAGACCTTTATGCCAAGGATAAGCGTTTTCAAGCCT
TTGTAAAGAAGAAGATGAGCAGTTCAGTTGTTAGAAGGCTTGGAATTCCAGAGTGCATATTGCTTGTAAC
TCAGCGGATTACCAAGTACCCAGTTTTATTCCAAAGAATATTGCAGTGTACCAAAGACAATGAAGTGGAG
CAGGAAGATCTAGCACAGTCCTTGAGCCTGGTGAAGGATGTGATTGGAGCTGTAGACAGCAAAGTGGCAA
GTTATGAAA
